>Addgene plasmid #31857 | piRFP | addgene full sequence | sequence record 396432 | Addgene NGS Result
AAAAAAGCCTCCTCACTACTTCTGGAATAGCTCAGAGGCCGAGGCGGCCTCGGCCTCTGCATAAATAAAA
AAAATTAGTCAGCCATGGGGCGGAGAATGGGCGGAACTGGGCGGAGTTAGGGGCGGGATGGGCGGAGTTA
GGGGCGGGACTATGGTTGCTGACTAATTGAGATGCATGCTTTGCATACTTCTGCCTGCTGGGGAGCCTGG
GGACTTTCCACACCTGGTTGCTGACTAATTGAGATGCATGCTTTGCATACTTCTGCCTGCTGGGGAGCCT
GGGGACTTTCCACACCCTAACTGACACACATTCCACAGCTGGTTCTTTCCGCCTCAGGACTCTTCCTTTT
TCAATATTATTGAAGCATTTATCAGGGTTATTGTCTCATGAGCGGATACATATTTGAATGTATTTAGAAA
AATAAACAAATAGGGGTTCCGCGCACATTTCCCCGAAAAGTGCCACCTG
[124 nt withheld, positions 470-593]
C
[91 nt withheld, positions 595-685]
A
[49 nt withheld, positions 687-735]
CCTTTGACGTTGGAGTCCACGTTCTTT
[37 nt withheld, positions 763-799]
ACCCTATCTCGGTCTATTCTTTTGATTTATAAGGGATTTTGCCGATTTCGGCCTATTGGTTAAAAAATGA
GCTGATTTAACAAAAATTTAACGCGAATTTTAACAAAATATTAACGCTTACAATTTACGCGTTAAGATAC
ATTGATGAGTTTGGACAAACCACAACTAGAATGCAGTGAAAAAAATGCTTTATTTGTGAAATTTGTGATG
CTATTGCTTTATTTGTAACCATTATAAGCTGCAATAAACAAGTTAACAACAACAATTGCATTCATTTTAT
GTTTCAGGTTCAGGGGGAGGTGTGGGAGGTTTTTTAAAGCAAGTAAAACCTCTACAAATGTGGTATGGCT
GATTATGATCAGTTATCTAGATCCGGTGGATCCCGGGCCCGCGGTACCGTCGACTCACTCTTCCATCACG
CCGATCTGCCAGGCCAGAACCTGGGCGACTAGCTCGCAGGCTTGGCGGCCATCGAGATCGACGTAGTACG
GCGTTCGGTGATGGCAAACGATCAATCCCCACAGTCGCTCGCCGCGCAAAATCGAGATCGACATCGTGCC
GTGCATGCCTATGTTGCGCATGAATTCCAGATGGACGGGCGAGACGCTGCGCAGGATGGCGAAGCTAAGA
TCAATCGGCCGCCCGGTGACCGGATTGAGGTCTGGGGTGACCGGCACCGGCCGATAATTGATATCGGGAA
TGATCCGTACCGGGTTGATGGTATAGAGCCGACGGGCCTGCGCCGGCACGGTTGAGGCAGGATAGTGCAG
GCCTAGTTTTGACTCGACCTCGGCGCACCGATCCTCTGCGATCACTTCGCCGCTGAAGTCGGAGGCGAAG
CGATAGATCATCACCCGATCGAAGCCGGTAATCTTCCGCACCTCTTGCGCCGCGGCGGCGCAGGCGCTTT
CCAAGGTTTCGGCGGCCTGCAGGCGGCGGATGGCGCTGTTGGTGCGGCGGAAGAACGCCTGCGGCTCGGC
GACGTCCCGCTGGGGAGGCTCGAGCTCGAGGAAGATGAGCTGATCATGGCGATGCCAGGAGCCGATGAAG
CCTGCGTCCTTTCGCATCGTGAAGCCGACAGTGATCGGTGCTCCGACGGCCGCCCCGGGCTCGGCCAAGG
CGATCGTCAGACGGTTGTGCGTCTCCGAGTCGAAGACATCGGCCGCAGAGCGGCCGATCAGGGCGCCGAT
CGCCAGTCCGGTGAGTTCGGGAAGGTTGTCGCTGCCGGCAACGATCGTCATGTCGGCGGCGAGGGCGAGC
AGCAGTCCATGCGGTTGGATGGCACCGGGGATATGGATCGGCTCATCGTCGCAGGTCAAGAGGTCAGGCT
GCCTGGCGACGGATCCTTCAGCCATGGTGGCGGCAGATCTGAGTCCGGTAGCGCTAGCGGATCTGACGGT
TCACTAAACCAGCTCTGCTTATATAGACCTCCCACCGTACACGCCTACCGCCCATTTGCGTCAATGGGGC
GGAGTTGTTACGACATTTTGGAAAGTCCCGTTGATTTTGGTGCCAAAACAAACTCCCATTGACGTCAATG
GGGTGGAGACTTGGAAATCCCCGTGAGTCAAACCGCTATCCACGCCCATTGATGTACTGCCAAAACCGCA
TCACCATGGTAATAGCGATGACTAATACGTAGATGTACTGCCAAGTAGGAAAGTCCCATAAGGTCATGTA
CTGGGCATAATGCCAGGCGGGCCATTTACCGTCATTGACGTCAATAGGGGGCGTACTTGGCATATGATAC
ACTTGATGTACTGCCAAGTGGGCAGTTTACCGTAAATACTCCACCCATTGACGTCAATGGAAAGTCCCTA
TTGGCGTTACTATGGGAACATACGTCATTATTGACGTCAATGGGCGGGGGTCGTTGGGCGGTCAGCCAGG
CGGGCCATTTACCGTAAGTTATGTAACGCGGAACTCCATATATGGGCTATGAACTAATGACCCCGTAATT
GATTACTATTAATAACTAATGCATGGCGGTAATACGGTTATCCACAGAATCAGGGGATAACGCAGGAAAG
AACATGTGAGCAAAAGGCCAGCAAAAGGCCAGGAACCGTAAAAAGGCCGCGTTGCTGGCGTTTTTCCATA
GGCTCCGCCCCCCTGACGAGCATCACAAAAATCGACGCTCAAGTCAGAGGTGGCGAAACCCGACAGGACT
ATAAAGATACCAGGCGTTTCCCCCTGGAAGCTCCCTCGTGCGCTCTCCTGTTCCGACCCTGCCGCTTACC
GGATACCTGTCCGCCTTTCTCCCTTCGGGAAGCGTGGCGCTTTCTCATAGCTCACGCTGTAGGTATCTCA
GTTCGGTGTAGGTCGTTCGCTCCAAGCTGGGCTGTGTGCACGAACCCCCCGTTCAGCCCGACCGCTGCGC
CTTATCCGGTAACTATCGTCTTGAGTCCAACCCGGTAAGACACGACTTATCGCCACTGGCAGCAGCCACT
GGTAACAGGATTAGCAGAGCGAGGTATGTAGGCGGTGCTACAGAGTTCTTGAAGTGGTGGCCTAACTACG
GCTACACTAGAAGAACAGTATTTGGTATCTGCGCTCTGCTGAAGCCAGTTACCTTCGGAAAAAGAGTTGG
TAGCTCTTGATCCGGCAAACAAACCACCGCTGGTAGCGGTGGTTTTTTTGTTTGCAAGCAGCAGATTACG
CGCAGAAAAAAAGGATCTCAAGAAGATCCTTTGATCTTTTCTACGGGGTCTGACGCTCAGTGGAACGAAA
ACTCACGTTAAGGGATTTTGGTCATGAGATTATCAAAAAGGATCTTCACCTAGATCCTTTTAAATTAAAA
ATGAAGTTTTAAATCAATCTAAAGTATATATGAGTAACCTGAGGCTATGGCAGGGCCTGCCGCCCCGACG
TTGGCTGCGAGCCCTGGGCCTTCACCCGAACTTGGGGGGTGGGGTGGGGAAAAGGAAGAAACGCGGGCGT
ATTGGCCCCAATGGGGTCTCGGTGGGGTATCGACAGAGTGCCAGCCCTGGGACCGAACCCCGCGTTTATG
AACAAACGACCCAACACCGTGCGTTTTATTCTGTCTTTTTATTGCCGTCATAGCGCGGGTTCCTTCCGGT
ATTGTCTCCTTCCGTGTTTCAGTTAGCCTCCCCCTAGGGTGGGCGAAGAACTCCAGCATGAGATCCCCGC
GCTGGAGGATCATCCAGCCGGCGTCCCGGAAAACGATTCCGAAGCCCAACCTTTCATAGAAGGCGGCGGT
GGAATCGAAATCTCGTGATGGCAGGTTGGGCGTCGCTTGGTCGGTCATTTCGAACCCCAGAGTCCCGCTC
AGAAGAACTCGTCAAGAAGGCGATAGAAGGCGATGCGCTGCGAATCGGGAGCGGCGATACCGTAAAGCAC
GAGGAAGCGGTCAGCCCATTCGCCGCCAAGCTCTTCAGCAATATCACGGGTAGCCAACGCTATGTCCTGA
TAGCGGTCCGCCACACCCAGCCGGCCACAGTCGATGAATCCAGAAAAGCGGCCATTTTCCACCATGATAT
TCGGCAAGCAGGCATCGCCATGGGTCACGACGAGATCCTCGCCGTCGGGCATGCTCGCCTTGAGCCTGGC
GAACAGTTCGGCTGGCGCGAGCCCCTGATGCTCTTCGTCCAGATCATCCTGATCGACAAGACCGGCTTCC
ATCCGAGTACGTGCTCGCTCGATGCGATGTTTCGCTTGGTGGTCGAATGGGCAGGTAGCCGGATCAAGCG
TATGCAGCCGCCGCATTGCATCAGCCATGATGGATACTTTCTCGGCAGGAGCAAGGTGAGATGACAGGAG
ATCCTGCCCCGGCACTTCGCCCAATAGCAGCCAGTCCCTTCCCGCTTCAGTGACAACGTCGAGCACAGCT
GCGCAAGGAACGCCCGTCGTGGCCAGCCACGATAGCCGCGCTGCCTCGTCTTGCAGTTCATTCAGGGCAC
CGGACAGGTCGGTCTTGACAAAAAGAACCGGGCGCCCCTGCGCTGACAGCCGGAACACGGCGGCATCAGA
GCAGCCGATTGTCTGTTGTGCCCAGTCATAGCCGAATAGCCTCTCCACCCAAGCGGCCGGAGAACCTGCG
TGCAATCCATCTTGTTCAATCATGCGAAACGATCCTCATCCTGTCTCTTGATCGATCTTTGCAAAAGCCT
AGGCCTCC
Features (pLannotate 1.2.2; 15 found; start..end, strand, type, name):
    339..443     -  promoter       AmpR promoter: bla
    470..898     +  rep_origin     f1 ori (sequence partly withheld): f1 bacteriophage origin of replication; arrow indicates direction of (+) strand synthesis
    932..1053    -  polyA_signal   SV40 poly(A) signal: SV40 polyadenylation signal
   1076..1160    -  CDS            large T antigen (fragment): large T antigen from SV40 (simian virus 40)
   1177..1204    -  misc_feature   MCS (fragment): multiple cloning site
   1204..2154    -  CDS            iRFP713: phytochrome-based near-infrared fluorescent protein, originally termed iRFP (Filonov et al., 2011) name was changed to iRFP713 (Shcherbakova and Verkhusha, 2013)
   2164..2187    -  misc_feature   MCS (fragment): multiple cloning site
   2210..2413    -  promoter       CMV promoter: human cytomegalovirus (CMV) immediate early promoter
   2414..2717    -  enhancer       CMV enhancer: human cytomegalovirus immediate early enhancer
   2892..3480    -  rep_origin     ori: high-copy-number ColE1/pMB1/pBR322/pUC origin of replication
   3702..3718    +  polyA_signal   bGH poly(A) signal (fragment): bovine growth hormone polyadenylation signal
   3809..3856    -  polyA_signal   HSV TK poly(A) signal: herpes simplex virus thymidine kinase polyadenylation signal (Cole and Stacy, 1985)
   3915..4067    -  CDS            ble (fragment): BLE_KLEPN - Experimental evidence at protein level: Swiss-Prot protein existence level 1. Binding protein with a strong affinity to the bleomycin family of antibiotics. Binds to CL990; an antimitotic-antibiotic compound. From Klebsiella pneumoniae.
   4088..4882    -  CDS            NeoR/KanR: aminoglycoside phosphotransferase from Tn5; aph(3')-II (or nptII); confers resistance to neomycin, kanamycin, and G418 (Geneticin®)
   4917..337     -  promoter       SV40 promoter (across the origin): SV40 enhancer and early promoter
