[The description below was written by a language model from this plasmid's Addgene catalogue record and pLannotate feature annotations shown in this document.]
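Description:
piRFP is a mammalian expression plasmid built on the Clontech pEGFP-C1 backbone, in which the EGFP coding sequence has been replaced by iRFP (later renamed iRFP713), a near-infrared fluorescent protein engineered from the bacteriophytochrome RpBphP2 of Rhodopseudomonas palustris. The roughly 950 bp insert carries fourteen substitutions relative to the parental RpBphP2 sequence. It is transcribed from the human cytomegalovirus immediate-early enhancer and promoter and terminated by the SV40 polyadenylation signal. Short remnants of the multiple cloning site flank the coding sequence; the NheI and KpnI sites used for cloning were destroyed.

The sequenced plasmid is about 4.9 kb. It replicates in E. coli from a ColE1/pUC-type origin; the annotation describes this as high-copy, whereas the catalogue entry lists the plasmid as low copy. An f1 origin is also present and allows single-stranded DNA production. A single Tn5 aminoglycoside phosphotransferase (NeoR/KanR) gene serves both hosts: a bacterial bla-type promoter drives it for kanamycin selection in bacteria, and the SV40 enhancer/early promoter, paired with the HSV TK polyadenylation signal, drives it for G418 selection of stably transfected mammalian cells. The small ble, bGH poly(A) and large T antigen fragments in the feature table appear to be backbone remnants or partial annotation matches rather than functional elements.

Because iRFP ends in a stop codon, the plasmid is not suited to making fusions. It is intended for cytoplasmic expression of the free protein or as a template source for the iRFP gene. The protein was developed for in vivo imaging, and the depositor also points to its use as a probe in deep-tissue photoacoustic tomography.
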