Addgene plasmid #31857: piRFP
Purpose: a phytochrome-based near-infrared fluorescent protein, also known as iRFP713, used for in vivo imaging
Depositing lab: Vladislav Verkhusha. Depositing organization: Albert Einstein College of Medicine. Publication: Bright and stable near-infrared fluorescent protein for in vivo imaging. Filonov GS, Piatkevich KD, Ting LM, Zhang J, Kim K, Verkhusha VV. Nat Biotechnol. 2011 Jul 17. doi: 10.1038/nbt.1918. PubMed 21765402.
Backbone
  Vector backbone: pEGFP-C1
  Backbone manufacturer: Clontech
  Backbone size w/o insert (bp): 4700
  Vector type: Mammalian Expression
  Selectable markers: Neomycin (select with G418)
Growth in bacteria
  Bacterial resistance: Kanamycin, 50 μg/mL
  Growth temperature: 37°C
  Growth strain: DH5alpha
  Copy number: Low Copy
Gene/Insert
  Gene/Insert name: iRFP (alt name: iRFP713)
  Species: Rhodopseudomonas palustris
  Insert size (bp): 948
  Mutation: T2A, S13L, A92T, V104I, V114I, E161K, Y193K, F198Y, D202T, I203V, Y258F, A283V, K288T and N290Y relative to RpBphP2
  GenBank ID: JN247409
  Promoter: CMV
  Cloning method: Restriction Enzyme; 5′ cloning site NheI (destroyed during cloning); 3′ cloning site KpnI (destroyed during cloning)
  Sequencing primers: 5′ CMV-F; 3′ SV40pA-R
Terms and licenses: Academic/Nonprofit Terms; Industry Terms: Not Available to Industry
Depositor comments: piRFP was derived from pEGFP-C1, whereby iRFP was inserted in place of EGFP. The iRFP in this plasmid has a stop codon at its end making it unsuitable for generating fusions. This plasmid can be used for cytoplasmic expression of iRFP or as a source of the iRFP gene. For additional protocols on using iRFP in other tissue types please review: Verkhusha. Deep-tissue photoacoustic tomography of a genetically encoded near-infrared fluorescent probe. Angewandte Chemie Int. Ed. 2012, 51: 1448-1451. PubMed: https://www.ncbi.nlm.nih.gov/pubmed/22213541/ For more information on in vivo imaging, please see: https://www.addgene.org/fluorescent_proteins/in_vivo/
How to cite: piRFP was a gift from Vladislav Verkhusha (Addgene plasmid # 31857 ; http://n2t.net/addgene:31857 ; RRID:Addgene_31857)
