>Addgene plasmid #31857 | piRFP | addgene partial sequence | sequence record 101927 | SV40pA-R 5'-GAAATTTGTGATGCTATTGC-3'
ACAACAACAATTGCATTCATTTTATGTTTCAGGTTCAGGGGGAGGTGTGGGAGGTTTTTTAAAGCAAGTA
AAACCTCTACAAATGTGGTATGGCTGATTATGATCAGTTATCTAGATCCGGTGGATCCCGGGCCCGCGGT
ACCGTCGACTCACTCTTCCATCACGCCGATCTGCCAGGCCAGAACCTGGGCGACTAGCTCGCAGGCTTGG
CGGCCATCGAGATCGACGTAGTACGGCGTTCGGTGATGGCAAACGATCAATCCCCACAGTCGCTCGCCGC
GCAAAATCGAGATCGACATCGTGCCGTGCATGCCTATGTTGCGCATGAATTCCAGATGGACGGGCGAGAC
GCTGCGCAGGATGGCGAAGCTAAGATCAATCGGCCGCCCGGTGACCGGATTGAGGTCTGGGGTGACCGGC
ACCGGCCGATAATTGATATCGGGAATGATCCGTACCGGGTTGATGGTATAGAGCCGACGGGCCTGCGCCG
GCACGGTTGAGGCAGGATAGTGCAGGCCTAGTTTTGACTCGACCTCGGCGCACCGATCCTCTGCGATCAC
TTCGCCGCTGAAGTCGGAGGCGAAGCGATAGATCATCACCCGATCGAAGCCGGTAATCTTCCGCACCTCT
TGCGCCGCGGCGGCGCAGGCGCTTTCCAAGGTTTCGGCGGCCTGCAGGCGGCGGATGGCGCTGTTGGTGC
GGCGGAAGAACGCCTGCGGCTCGGCGACGTCCCGCTGGGGAGGCTCGAGCTCGAGGAAGATGAGCTGATC
ATGGCGATGCCAGGAGCCGATGAAGCCTGCGTCCTTTCGCATCGTGAAGCCGACAGTGATCGGTGCTCCG
ACGGCCGCCCCGGGCTCGGCCAAGGCGATCGTCAGACGGTTGTGCGTCTCC
