>Addgene plasmid #31857 | piRFP | addgene partial sequence | sequence record 132904 | CMV-F 5'-CGCAAATGGGCGGTAGGCGTG-3'
CCGTCAGATCCGCTAGCGCTACCGGACTCAGATCTGCCGCCACCATGGCTGAAGGATCCGTCGCCAGGCA
GCCTGACCTCTTGACCTGCGACGATGAGCCGATCCATATCCCCGGTGCCATCCAACCGCATGGACTGCTG
CTCGCCCTCGCCGCCGACATGACGATCGTTGCCGGCAGCGACAACCTTCCCGAACTCACCGGACTGGCGA
TCGGCGCCCTGATCGGCCGCTCTGCGGCCGATGTCTTCGACTCGGAGACGCACAACCGTCTGACGATCGC
CTTGGCCGAGCCCGGGGCGGCCGTCGGAGCACCGATCACTGTCGGCTTCACGATGCGAAAGGACGCAGGC
TTCATCGGCTCCTGGCATCGCCATGATCAGCTCATCTTCCTCGAGCTCGAGCCTCCCCAGCGGGACGTCG
CCGAGCCGCAGGCGTTCTTCCGCCGCACCAACAGCGCCATCCGCCGCCTGCAGGCCGCCGAAACCTTGGA
AAGCGCCTGCGCCGCCGCGGCGCAAGAGGTGCGGAAGATTACCGGCTTCGATCGGGTGATGATCTATCGC
TTCGCCTCCGACTTCAGCGGCGAAGTGATCGCAGAGGATCGGTGCGCCGAGGTCGAGTCAAAACTAGGCC
TGCACTATCCTGCCTCAACCGTGCCGGCGCAGGCCCGTCGGCTCTATACCATCAACCCGGTACGGATCAT
TCCCGATATCAATTATCGGCCGGTGCCGGTCACCCCAGACCTCAATCCGGTCACCGGGCGGCCGATTGAT
CTTAGCTTCGCCATCCTGCGCAGCGTCTCGCCCGTCCATCTGGAATTCATGCGCAACATAGGCATGCACG
GCACGATGTCGATCTCGATT
